>Addgene plasmid #157694 | pcDNA5-FRT-TO-Nsp8 | addgene full sequence | sequence record 307837 | Addgene NGS Result
AAGGCAAGGCTTGACCGACAATTGCATGAAGAATCTGCTTAGGGTTAGGCGTTTTGCGCTGCTTCGCGAT
GTACGGGCCAGATATACGCGTTGACATTGATTATTGACTAGTTATTAATAGTAATCAATTACGGGGTCAT
TAGTTCATAGCCCATATATGGAGTTCCGCGTTACATAACTTACGGTAAATGGCCCGCCTGGCTGACCGCC
CAACGACCCCCGCCCATTGACGTCAATAATGACGTATGTTCCCATAGTAACGCCAATAGGGACTTTCCAT
TGACGTCAATGGGTGGAGTATTTACGGTAAACTGCCCACTTGGCAGTACATCAAGTGTATCATATGCCAA
GTACGCCCCCTATTGACGTCAATGACGGTAAATGGCCCGCCTGGCATTATGCCCAGTACATGACCTTATG
GGACTTTCCTACTTGGCAGTACATCTACGTATTAGTCATCGCTATTACCATGGTGATGCGGTTTTGGCAG
TACATCAATGGGCGTGGATAGCGGTTTGACTCACGGGGATTTCCAAGTCTCCACCCCATTGACGTCAATG
GGAGTTTGTTTTGGCACCAAAATCAACGGGACTTTCCAAAATGTCGTAACAACTCCGCCCCATTGACGCA
AATGGGCGGTAGGCGTGTACGGTGGGAGGTCTATATAAGCAGAGCTCTCCCTATCAGTGATAGAGATCTC
CCTATCAGTGATAGAGATCGTCGACGAGCTCGTTTAGTGAACCGTCAGATCGCCTGGAGACGCCATCCAC
GCTGTTTTGACCTCCATAGAAGACACCGGGACCGATCCAGCCTCCGGACTCTAGCGTTTAAACTTAAGCT
TGGTACCGAGCTCGGATCCGGGATGGCTATCGCGTCTGAGTTCTCCTCTCTGCCAAGTTACGCTGCATTT
GCAACAGCGCAGGAAGCATACGAACAGGCCGTTGCGAACGGCGACAGTGAAGTCGTACTGAAAAAACTTA
AAAAGTCCCTTAATGTTGCCAAGTCTGAGTTCGACCGCGACGCGGCCATGCAGAGGAAACTCGAGAAGAT
GGCTGATCAAGCCATGACTCAAATGTATAAACAGGCCCGCTCAGAGGACAAGAGAGCCAAGGTAACGTCT
GCTATGCAGACGATGCTGTTCACAATGCTTAGAAAGCTTGATAATGATGCGCTTAATAATATCATCAATA
ATGCTAGAGACGGGTGCGTCCCGCTCAATATCATTCCTCTGACGACGGCCGCTAAGTTGATGGTCGTGAT
CCCTGACTACAACACTTATAAGAACACCTGCGACGGAACTACCTTTACCTACGCGAGTGCGTTGTGGGAA
ATACAGCAAGTAGTGGATGCAGACAGCAAGATAGTACAACTGAGCGAGATTTCTATGGACAACTCACCTA
ACCTGGCGTGGCCACTCATTGTCACTGCGTTGCGGGCCAATAGCGCGGTTAAACTTCAGGCCTAGGAGAT
ATCCAGCACAGTGGCGGCCGCTCGAGTCTAGAGGGCCCGTTTAAACCCGCTGATCAGCCTCGACTGTGCC
TTCTAGTTGCCAGCCATCTGTTGTTTGCCCCTCCCCCGTGCCTTCCTTGACCCTGGAAGGTGCCACTCCC
ACTGTCCTTTCCTAATAAAATGAGGAAATTGCATCGCATTGTCTGAGTAGGTGTCATTCTATTCTGGGGG
GTGGGGTGGGGCAGGACAGCAAGGGGGAGGATTGGGAAGACAATAGCAGGCATGCTGGGGATGCGGTGGG
CTCTATGGCTTCTGAGGCGGAAAGAACCAGCTGGGGCTCTAGGGGGTATCCCC
[124 nt withheld, positions 1804-1927]
C
[91 nt withheld, positions 1929-2019]
AGGGTGATGGTTCACGTACCTAGAAGTTCCTATTCCGAAGTTCCTATTCTCTAGAAAGTATAGGAACTTC
CTTGGCCAAAAAGCCTGAACTCACCGCGACGTCTGTCGAGAAGTTTCTGATCGAAAAGTTCGACAGCGTC
TCCGACCTGATGCAGCTCTCGGAGGGCGAAGAATCTCGTGCTTTCAGCTTCGATGTAGGAGGGCGTGGAT
ATGTCCTGCGGGTAAATAGCTGCGCCGATGGTTTCTACAAAGATCGTTATGTTTATCGGCACTTTGCATC
GGCCGCGCTCCCGATTCCGGAAGTGCTTGACATTGGGGAATTCAGCGAGAGCCTGACCTATTGCATCTCC
CGCCGTGCACAGGGTGTCACGTTGCAAGACCTGCCTGAAACCGAACTGCCCGCTGTTCTGCAGCCGGTCG
CGGAGGCCATGGATGCGATCGCTGCGGCCGATCTTAGCCAGACGAGCGGGTTCGGCCCATTCGGACCGCA
AGGAATCGGTCAATACACTACATGGCGTGATTTCATATGCGCGATTGCTGATCCCCATGTGTATCACTGG
CAAACTGTGATGGACGACACCGTCAGTGCGTCCGTCGCGCAGGCTCTCGATGAGCTGATGCTTTGGGCCG
AGGACTGCCCCGAAGTCCGGCACCTCGTGCACGCGGATTTCGGCTCCAACAATGTCCTGACGGACAATGG
CCGCATAACAGCGGTCATTGACTGGAGCGAGGCGATGTTCGGGGATTCCCAATACGAGGTCGCCAACATC
TTCTTCTGGAGGCCGTGGTTGGCTTGTATGGAGCAGCAGACGCGCTACTTCGAGCGGAGGCATCCGGAGC
TTGCAGGATCGCCGCGGCTCCGGGCGTATATGCTCCGCATTGGTCTTGACCAACTCTATCAGAGCTTGGT
TGACGGCAATTTCGATGATGCAGCTTGGGCGCAGGGTCGATGCGACGCAATCGTCCGATCCGGAGCCGGG
ACTGTCGGGCGTACACAAATCGCCCGCAGAAGCGCGGCCGTCTGGACCGATGGCTGTGTAGAAGTACTCG
CCGATAGTGGAAACCGACGCCCCAGCACTCGTCCGAGGGCAAAGGAATAGCACGTACTACGAGATTTCGA
TTCCACCGCCGCCTTCTATGAAAGGTTGGGCTTCGGAATCGTTTTCCGGGACGCCGGCTGGATGATCCTC
CAGCGCGGGGATCTCATGCTGGAGTTCTTCGCCCACCCCAACTTGTTTATTGCAGCTTATAATGGTTACA
AATAAAGCAATAGCATCACAAATTTCACAAATAAAGCATTTTTTTCACTGCATTCTAGTTGTGGTTTGTC
CAAACTCATCAATGTATCTTATCATGTCTGTATACCGTCGACCTCTAGCTAGAGCTTGGCGTAATCATGG
TCATAGCTGTTTCCTGTGTGAAATTGTTATCCGCTCACAATTCCACACAACATACGAGCCGGAAGCATAA
AGTGTAAAGCCTGGGGTGCCTAATGAGTGAGCTAACTCACATTAATTGCGTTGCGCTCACTGCCCGCTTT
CCAGTCGGGAAACCTGTCGTGCCAGCTGCATTAATGAATCGGCCAACGCGCGGGGAGAGGCGGTTTGCGT
ATTGGGCGCTCTTCCGCTTCCTCGCTCACTGACTCGCTGCGCTCGGTCGTTCGGCTGCGGCGAGCGGTAT
CAGCTCACTCAAAGGCGGTAATACGGTTATCCACAGAATCAGGGGATAACGCAGGAAAGAACATGTGAGC
AAAAGGCCAGCAAAAGGCCAGGAACCGTAAAAAGGCCGCGTTGCTGGCGTTTTTCCATAGGCTCCGCCCC
CCTGACGAGCATCACAAAAATCGACGCTCAAGTCAGAGGTGGCGAAACCCGACAGGACTATAAAGATACC
AGGCGTTTCCCCCTGGAAGCTCCCTCGTGCGCTCTCCTGTTCCGACCCTGCCGCTTACCGGATACCTGTC
CGCCTTTCTCCCTTCGGGAAGCGTGGCGCTTTCTCATAGCTCACGCTGTAGGTATCTCAGTTCGGTGTAG
GTCGTTCGCTCCAAGCTGGGCTGTGTGCACGAACCCCCCGTTCAGCCCGACCGCTGCGCCTTATCCGGTA
ACTATCGTCTTGAGTCCAACCCGGTAAGACACGACTTATCGCCACTGGCAGCAGCCACTGGTAACAGGAT
TAGCAGAGCGAGGTATGTAGGCGGTGCTACAGAGTTCTTGAAGTGGTGGCCTAACTACGGCTACACTAGA
AGAACAGTATTTGGTATCTGCGCTCTGCTGAAGCCAGTTACCTTCGGAAAAAGAGTTGGTAGCTCTTGAT
CCGGCAAACAAACCACCGCTGGTAGCGGTGGTTTTTTTGTTTGCAAGCAGCAGATTACGCGCAGAAAAAA
AGGATCTCAAGAAGATCCTTTGATCTTTTCTACGGGGTCTGACGCTCAGTGGAACGAAAACTCACGTTAA
GGGATTTTGGTCATGAGATTATCAAAAAGGATCTTCACCTAGATCCTTTTAAATTAAAAATGAAGTTTTA
AATCAATCTAAAGTATATATGAGTAAACTTGGTCTGACAGTTACCAATGCTTAATCAGTGAGGCACCTAT
CTCAGCGATCTGTCTATTTCGTTCATCCATAGTTGCCTGACTCCCCGTCGTGTAGATAACTACGATACGG
GAGGGCTTACCATCTGGCCCCAGTGCTGCAATGATACCGCGAGACCCACGCTCACCGGCTCCAGATTTAT
CAGCAATAAACCAGCCAGCCGGAAGGGCCGAGCGCAGAAGTGGTCCTGCAACTTTATCCGCCTCCATCCA
GTCTATTAATTGTTGCCGGGAAGCTAGAGTAAGTAGTTCGCCAGTTAATAGTTTGCGCAACGTTGTTGCC
ATTGCTACAGGCATCGTGGTGTCACGCTCGTCGTTTGGTATGGCTTCATTCAGCTCCGGTTCCCAACGAT
CAAGGCGAGTTACATGATCCCCCATGTTGTGCAAAAAAGCGGTTAGCTCCTTCGGTCCTCCGATCGTTGT
CAGAAGTAAGTTGGCCGCAGTGTTATCACTCATGGTTATGGCAGCACTGCATAATTCTCTTACTGTCATG
CCATCCGTAAGATGCTTTTCTGTGACTGGTGAGTACTCAACCAAGTCATTCTGAGAATAGTGTATGCGGC
GACCGAGTTGCTCTTGCCCGGCGTCAATACGGGATAATACCGCGCCACATAGCAGAACTTTAAAAGTGCT
CATCATTGGAAAACGTTCTTCGGGGCGAAAACTCTCAAGGATCTTACCGCTGTTGAGATCCAGTTCGATG
TAACCCACTCGTGCACCCAACTGATCTTCAGCATCTTTTACTTTCACCAGCGTTTCTGGGTGAGCAAAAA
CAGGAAGGCAAAATGCCGCAAAAAAGGGAATAAGGGCGACACGGAAATGTTGAATACTCATACTCTTCCT
TTTTCAATATTATTGAAGCATTTATCAGGGTTATTGTCTCATGAGCGGATACATATTTGAATGTATTTAG
AAAAATAAACAAATAGGGGTTCCGCGCACATTTCCCCGAAAAGTGCCACCTGACGTCGACGGATCGGGAG
ATCTCCCGATCCCCTATGGTGCACTCTCAGTACAATCTGCTCTGATGCCGCATAGTTAAGCCAGTATCTG
CTCCCTGCTTGTGTGTTGGAGGTCGCTGAGTAGTGCGCGAGCAAAATTTAAGCTACAAC
Features (pLannotate 1.2.2; 21 found; start..end, strand, type, name):
     93..472     +  enhancer       CMV enhancer: human cytomegalovirus immediate early enhancer
    473..676     +  promoter       CMV promoter: human cytomegalovirus (CMV) immediate early promoter
    678..697     +  promoter       PLtetO-1 promoter (fragment): modified phage lambda PL promoter with tet operator sites (Lutz and Bujard, 1997)
    699..718     +  promoter       PLtetO-1 promoter (fragment): modified phage lambda PL promoter with tet operator sites (Lutz and Bujard, 1997)
    726..759     +  promoter       TRE3GV promoter (fragment): 3rd-generation Tet-responsive promoter that can be activated by binding of Tet-On® 3G, optimized for retroviral and lentiviral vectors
    866..1474    +  CDS            R1A_SARS2 (fragment): Experimental evidence at protein level: Swiss-Prot protein existence level 1. [Non-structural protein 10]: Plays a pivotal role in viral transcription by stimulating both nsp14 3'-5' exoribonuclease and nsp16 2'-O-methyltransferase activities. Therefore plays an essential role in viral mRNAs cap methylation. From Severe acute respiratory syndrome coronavirus 2 (2019-nCoV) (SARS-CoV-2).
   1534..1758    +  polyA_signal   bGH poly(A) signal: bovine growth hormone polyadenylation signal
   1762..1783    +  promoter       SV40 promoter (fragment): SV40 enhancer and early promoter
   1804..2037    +  rep_origin     f1 ori (fragment) (sequence partly withheld): f1 bacteriophage origin of replication; arrow indicates direction of (+) strand synthesis
   2042..2089    +  protein_bind   FRT: FLP-mediated recombination occurs in the 8-bp core sequence TCTAGAAA (Turan and Bode, 2011). FLP recombinase from the Saccharomyces cerevisiae 2μ plasmid
   2097..3119    +  CDS            HygR: aminoglycoside phosphotransferase from E. coli; aph(4)-Ia; confers resistance to hygromycin
   3129..3254    +  CDS            ble (fragment): BLE_KLEPN - Experimental evidence at protein level: Swiss-Prot protein existence level 1. Binding protein with a strong affinity to the bleomycin family of antibiotics. Binds to CL990; an antimitotic-antibiotic compound. From Klebsiella pneumoniae.
   3249..3370    +  polyA_signal   SV40 poly(A) signal: SV40 polyadenylation signal
   3443..3459    -  protein_bind   lac operator: The lac repressor binds to the lac operator to inhibit transcription in E. coli. This inhibition can be relieved by adding lactose or isopropyl-β-D-thiogalactopyranoside (IPTG). lac repressor encoded by lacI
   3467..3497    -  promoter       lac promoter: promoter for the E. coli lac operon
   3512..3533    -  protein_bind   CAP binding site: CAP binding activates transcription in the presence of cAMP. E. coli catabolite activator protein
   3546..3638    -  CDS            lacI (fragment): lac repressor; lacI; The lac repressor binds to the lac operator to inhibit transcription in E. coli. This inhibition can be relieved by adding lactose or isopropyl-β-D-thiogalactopyranoside (IPTG).
   3821..4409    -  rep_origin     ori: high-copy-number ColE1/pMB1/pBR322/pUC origin of replication
   4580..5440    -  CDS            AmpR: β-lactamase; bla; confers resistance to ampicillin, carbenicillin, and related antibiotics
   5441..5545    -  promoter       AmpR promoter: bla
   5604..5656    -  misc_feature   bom (fragment): basis of mobility region from pBR322
