[The description below was written by a language model from this plasmid's Addgene catalogue record and pLannotate feature annotations shown in this document.]
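Description:
pcDNA5-FRT-TO-Nsp8 is a mammalian expression plasmid of about 5.7 kb, built on the commercial pcDNA5-FRT-TO backbone, for tetracycline-regulated expression of untagged SARS-CoV-2 Nsp8. In bacteria it is maintained through a high-copy ColE1/pUC-type origin and selected with ampicillin via the β-lactamase gene. Small remnants of the f1 origin, lac regulatory region and pBR322 bom site are also annotated and appear to be backbone leftovers.

The expression cassette consists of the human CMV immediate-early enhancer and promoter followed directly by two short tet operator matches, which the automated annotation labels as fragments of PLtetO-1 and TRE3G promoters. In cells that produce the Tet repressor, these operators keep the CMV promoter silent until tetracycline or doxycycline is added. Downstream lies a codon-optimized open reading frame of roughly 600 nt that matches the SARS-CoV-2 replicase polyprotein 1a. The annotation's descriptive text refers to Nsp10, but this is generic text attached to the polyprotein entry, and the catalogue identifies the insert as Nsp8. No epitope tag is present, and transcripts end at the bovine growth hormone polyadenylation signal. The cloning sites are not recorded.

A single FRT site sits immediately upstream of a hygromycin resistance gene with an SV40 polyadenylation signal, and no complete promoter is annotated in front of this gene. In this backbone design, Flp-mediated recombination into a genomic FRT site in a suitable host line places the marker behind a resident promoter, so hygromycin resistance reports correct single-copy integration. The plasmid belongs to a set of integrative vectors for regulated expression of SARS-CoV-2 proteins implicated in RNA metabolism, and it suits the generation of stable, isogenic, inducible Nsp8 cell lines.
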