Addgene plasmid #157694: pcDNA5-FRT-TO-Nsp8
Purpose: mammalian expression of untagged SARS-CoV-2 Nsp8 under control of a tetracycline-inducible promoter
Depositing lab: David Tollervey. Depositing organization: University of Edinburgh. Publication: Integrative vectors for regulated expression of SARS-CoV-2 proteins implicated in RNA metabolism. Bresson S, Robertson N, Sani E, Turowski TW, Shchepachev V, Kompauerova M, Spanos C, Helwak A, Tollervey D. Wellcome Open Res. 2020 Nov 3;5:261. doi: 10.12688/wellcomeopenres.16322.1. eCollection 2020. PubMed 33313418.
Backbone
  Vector backbone: pcDNA5-FRT-TO
  Backbone manufacturer: Thermo Fisher
  Vector type: Mammalian Expression
  Selectable markers: Hygromycin
Growth in bacteria
  Bacterial resistance: Ampicillin, 100 μg/mL
  Growth temperature: 37°C
  Growth strain: DH5alpha
  Copy number: High Copy
Gene/Insert
  Gene/Insert name: Nsp8
  Species: SARS-CoV-2
  Mutation: codon optimized
  Entrez Gene: ORF1ab (a.k.a. GU280_gp01)
  Cloning method: Restriction Enzyme; 5′ cloning site Unknown (unknown if destroyed); 3′ cloning site Unknown (unknown if destroyed)
Resource information
  A portion of this plasmid was derived from a plasmid made by: IDT
Terms and licenses: Academic/Nonprofit Terms; Industry Terms
How to cite: pcDNA5-FRT-TO-Nsp8 was a gift from David Tollervey (Addgene plasmid # 157694 ; http://n2t.net/addgene:157694 ; RRID:Addgene_157694)
